Addgene plasmid #55197: P1-EYFP-pA (Construct 5)
Purpose: Synthetic promoter responsive to gRNA1
Depositing lab: Timothy Lu. Depositing organization: Massachusetts Institute of Technology. Publication: Multiplexed and Programmable Regulation of Gene Networks with an Integrated RNA and CRISPR/Cas Toolkit in Human Cells. Nissim L, Perli SD, Fridkin A, Perez-Pinera P, Lu TK. Mol Cell. 2014 May 14. pii: S1097-2765(14)00355-4. doi: 10.1016/j.molcel.2014.04.022. PubMed 24837679.
Backbone
  Vector backbone: pGL2-Luc (Addgene #26280)
  Backbone size w/o insert (bp): 3500
  Total vector size (bp): 4215
  Vector type: Mammalian Expression, Synthetic Biology
Growth in bacteria
  Bacterial resistance: Ampicillin, 100 μg/mL
  Growth temperature: 37°C
  Growth strain: DH5alpha
  Copy number: Unknown
Gene/Insert
  Gene/Insert name: EYFP
  Species: H. sapiens (human)
  Insert size (bp): 702
  GenBank ID: KJ796488
  Promoter: Minimal Ade MLP
  Cloning method: Ligation Independent Cloning
  Sequencing primers: 5′ TGCGCAACTGTTGGGAAGGGCGATCGGTGCGGGCC; 3′ AGTGCGGCGACGATAGTCATGCCCC
Terms and licenses: Academic/Nonprofit Terms; Industry Terms: Not Available to Industry
Depositor comments: Please see http://www.rle.mit.edu/sbg/resources/ for more information.
How to cite: P1-EYFP-pA (Construct 5) was a gift from Timothy Lu (Addgene plasmid # 55197 ; http://n2t.net/addgene:55197 ; RRID:Addgene_55197)
