[The description below was written by a language model from this plasmid's Addgene catalogue record and the feature table of its GenBank file.]
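Description:
P1-EYFP-pA (Construct 5) is a 4,215 bp mammalian reporter plasmid for synthetic biology, built on a pGL2-Luc backbone in which the luciferase reporter has been replaced by a yellow fluorescent protein. It is propagated in E. coli through a high-copy ColE1/pUC-type origin and selected with ampicillin via the beta-lactamase gene and its own promoter. An f1 phage origin is also present, which in principle allows single-stranded DNA production. There is no mammalian selection marker or episomal origin in the feature table, so the plasmid appears suited to transient transfection.

The payload is a synthetic promoter, P1, described as responsive to gRNA1 and built around a minimal adenovirus major late promoter. The promoter itself is not annotated in the feature table, but an unannotated stretch of roughly 450 bp lies directly upstream of the fluorescent protein coding sequence, where it would be expected. The record does not state the number or arrangement of gRNA1 target sites. A minimal promoter of this kind has low basal activity, so expression should depend on recruitment of a guide-RNA-directed CRISPR/Cas transcriptional regulator to the promoter. Upstream of this region sit a synthetic polyadenylation signal and the human alpha-2 globin RNA polymerase II pause site, which insulate the reporter from read-through transcription originating in the backbone. An SV40 poly(A) signal terminates the reporter transcript.

The catalogue calls the insert EYFP, whereas the automated annotation labels the roughly 700 bp coding sequence as codon-optimised Phialidium YFP, and the record does not resolve this discrepancy. The plasmid serves as a fluorescent readout of gRNA1 activity in human-cell gene circuits.
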