LOCUS       Exported 4215 bp ds-DNA circular SYN 12-MAY-2021
DEFINITION  Synthetic promoter responsive to gRNA1.
ACCESSION   .
VERSION     .
KEYWORDS    P1-EYFP-pA (Construct 5)
SOURCE      synthetic DNA construct
  ORGANISM  synthetic DNA construct
REFERENCE   1 (bases 1 to 4215)
  AUTHORS   Nissim L, Perli SD, Fridkin A, Perez-Pinera P, Lu TK
  TITLE     Multiplexed and Programmable Regulation of Gene Networks with an
            Integrated RNA and CRISPR/Cas Toolkit in Human Cells.
  JOURNAL   Mol Cell. 2014 May 14. pii: S1097-2765(14)00355-4. doi:
            10.1016/j.molcel.2014.04.022.
  PUBMED    24837679
REFERENCE   2 (bases 1 to 4215)
  AUTHORS   .
  TITLE     Direct Submission
  JOURNAL   Exported May 12, 2021 from SnapGene Server 1.1.58
            http://www.snapgene.com
FEATURES             Location/Qualifiers
     source          1..4215
                     /organism="synthetic DNA construct"
                     /mol_type="other DNA"
     CDS             complement(468..1328)
                     /codon_start=1
                     /gene="bla"
                     /product="beta-lactamase"
                     /label=AmpR
                     /note="confers resistance to ampicillin, carbenicillin, and
                     related antibiotics"
                     /translation="MSIQHFRVALIPFFAAFCLPVFAHPETLVKVKDAEDQLGARVGYI
                     ELDLNSGKILESFRPEERFPMMSTFKVLLCGAVLSRIDAGQEQLGRRIHYSQNDLVEYS
                     PVTEKHLTDGMTVRELCSAAITMSDNTAANLLLTTIGGPKELTAFLHNMGDHVTRLDRW
                     EPELNEAIPNDERDTTMPVAMATTLRKLLTGELLTLASRQQLIDWMEADKVAGPLLRSA
                     LPAGWFIADKSGAGERGSRGIIAALGPDGKPSRIVVIYTTGSQATMDERNRQIAEIGAS
                     LIKHW"
     primer_bind     1091..1110
                     /label=Amp-R
                     /note="Ampicillin resistance gene, reverse primer"
     promoter        complement(1329..1433)
                     /gene="bla"
                     /label=AmpR promoter
     rep_origin      1460..1915
                     /direction=RIGHT
                     /label=f1 ori
                     /note="f1 bacteriophage origin of replication; arrow
                     indicates direction of (+) strand synthesis"
     primer_bind     complement(1547..1566)
                     /label=F1ori-R
                     /note="F1 origin, reverse primer"
     primer_bind     1757..1778
                     /label=F1ori-F
                     /note="F1 origin, forward primer"
     polyA_signal    2046..2094
                     /note="synthetic polyadenylation signal"
     misc_feature    2108..2199
                     /label=pause site
                     /note="RNA polymerase II transcriptional pause signal from
                     the human alpha-2 globin gene"
     primer_bind     2148..2167
                     /label=RVprimer3
                     /note="pGL3 vector, forward primer"
     CDS             2649..3353
                     /codon_start=1
                     /product="Phialidium yellow fluorescent proteim"
                     /label=PhiYFP
                     /note="mammalian codon-optimized"
                     /translation="MSSGALLFHGKIPYVVEMEGDVDGHTFSIRGKGYGDASVGKVDAQ
                     FICTTGDVPVPWSTLVTTLTYGAQCFAKYGPELKDFYKSCMPDGYVQERTITFEGDGNF
                     KTRAEVTFENGSVYNRVKLNGQGFKKDGHVLGKNLEFNFTPHCLYIWGDQANHGLKSAF
                     KICHEIAGSKGDFIVADHTQMNTPIGGGPVHVPEYHHMSYHVKLSKDVTDHRDNMSLTE
                     TVRAVDCRKTYL"
     polyA_signal    3379..3500
                     /label=SV40 poly(A) signal
                     /note="SV40 polyadenylation signal"
     primer_bind     complement(3390..3409)
                     /label=EBV-rev
                     /note="SV40 polyA terminator, reverse primer"
     primer_bind     3444..3463
                     /label=SV40pA-R
                     /note="SV40 polyA, reverse primer"
     primer_bind     complement(3753..3770)
                     /label=L4440
                     /note="L4440 vector, forward primer"
     rep_origin      complement(3924..297)
                     /direction=LEFT
                     /label=ori
                     /note="high-copy-number ColE1/pMB1/pBR322/pUC origin of
                     replication"
     primer_bind     complement(4004..4023)
                     /label=pBR322ori-F
                     /note="pBR322 origin, forward primer"
ORIGIN
        1 tccggtaact atcgtcttga gtccaacccg gtaagacacg acttatcgcc actggcagca
       61 gccactggta acaggattag cagagcgagg tatgtaggcg gtgctacaga gttcttgaag
      121 tggtggccta actacggcta cactagaagg acagtatttg gtatctgcgc tctgctgaag
      181 ccagttacct tcggaaaaag agttggtagc tcttgatccg gcaaacaaac caccgctggt
      241 agcggtggtt tttttgtttg caagcagcag attacgcgca gaaaaaaagg atctcaagaa
      301 gatcctttga tcttttctac ggggtctgac gctcagtgga acgaaaactc acgttaaggg
      361 attttggtca tgagattatc aaaaaggatc ttcacctaga tccttttaaa ttaaaaatga
      421 agttttaaat caatctaaag tatatatgag taaacttggt ctgacagtta ccaatgctta
      481 atcagtgagg cacctatctc agcgatctgt ctatttcgtt catccatagt tgcctgactc
      541 cccgtcgtgt agataactac gatacgggag ggcttaccat ctggccccag tgctgcaatg
      601 ataccgcgag acccacgctc accggctcca gatttatcag caataaacca gccagccgga
      661 agggccgagc gcagaagtgg tcctgcaact ttatccgcct ccatccagtc tattaattgt
      721 tgccgggaag ctagagtaag tagttcgcca gttaatagtt tgcgcaacgt tgttgccatt
      781 gctacaggca tcgtggtgtc acgctcgtcg tttggtatgg cttcattcag ctccggttcc
      841 caacgatcaa ggcgagttac atgatccccc atgttgtgca aaaaagcggt tagctccttc
      901 ggtcctccga tcgttgtcag aagtaagttg gccgcagtgt tatcactcat ggttatggca
      961 gcactgcata attctcttac tgtcatgcca tccgtaagat gcttttctgt gactggtgag
     1021 tactcaacca agtcattctg agaatagtgt atgcggcgac cgagttgctc ttgcccggcg
     1081 tcaatacggg ataataccgc gccacatagc agaactttaa aagtgctcat cattggaaaa
     1141 cgttcttcgg ggcgaaaact ctcaaggatc ttaccgctgt tgagatccag ttcgatgtaa
     1201 cccactcgtg cacccaactg atcttcagca tcttttactt tcaccagcgt ttctgggtga
     1261 gcaaaaacag gaaggcaaaa tgccgcaaaa aagggaataa gggcgacacg gaaatgttga
     1321 atactcatac tcttcctttt tcaatattat tgaagcattt atcagggtta ttgtctcatg
     1381 agcggataca tatttgaatg tatttagaaa aataaacaaa taggggttcc gcgcacattt
     1441 ccccgaaaag tgccacctgn nnnnnnnnnn nnnnnnnnnn nnnnnnnnnn nnnnnnnnnn
     1501 nnnnnnnnnn nnnnnnnnnn nnnnnnnnnn nnnnnnnnnn nnnnnnnnnn nnnnnnnnnn
     1561 nnnnnnnnnn nnnnnnnnnn nnncnnnnnn nnnnnnnnnn nnnnnnnnnn nnnnnnnnnn
     1621 nnnnnnnnnn nnnnnnnnnn nnnnnnnnnn nnnnnnnnnn nnnnnnnnnn nnnnnannnn
     1681 nnnnnnnnnn nnnnnnnnnn nnnnnnnnnn nnnnnnnnnn nnnnnccttt gacgttggag
     1741 tccacgttct ttaatagtgg actcttgttc caaactggaa caacactcaa ccctatctcg
     1801 gtctattctt ttgatttata agggattttg ccgatttcgg cctattggtt aaaaaatgag
     1861 ctgatttaac aaaaatttaa cgcgaatttt aacaaaatat taacgtttac aatttcccat
     1921 tcgccattca ggctgcgcaa ctgttgggaa gggcgatcgg tgcgggcctc ttcgctatta
     1981 cgccagccca agctaccatg ataagtaagt aatattaagg tacgggaggt acttggagcg
     2041 gccgcaataa aatatcttta ttttcattac atctgtgtgt tggttttttg tgtgaatcga
     2101 tagtactaac atacgctctc catcaaaaca aaacgaaaca aaacaaacta gcaaaatagg
     2161 ctgtccccag tgcaagtgca ggtgccagaa catttctcta tcgatagcta gctgaaatat
     2221 taatgtcgcg actattaata ttttcaggct agccatgctt cgctacacgc gactattaat
     2281 attttcaggc tagccatgct tcgctacacg cgactattaa tattttcaag ctagccatgc
     2341 ttcgctacac gcgactatta atattttcag gctagccatg cttcgctaac gcgactatta
     2401 atattttcag gctagtcatg cttcgctaca cgcgactatt aatattttca ggctagccat
     2461 gcttcgctac acgcgactat taatattttc aggctagcca tgcttcgcta cacgcgacta
     2521 ttaatatttt caggctagcc atgcttcgct acacgcgact attaatattt tcaggctagc
     2581 ggggggctat aaaagggggt gggggcgttc gtcctgctat ctagcgtcgc gttgaccatg
     2641 gcgccaccat gagcagcggc gccctgctgt tccacggcaa gatcccctac gtggtggaga
     2701 tggagggcga tgtggatggc cacaccttca gcatccgcgg taagggctac ggcgatgcca
     2761 gcgtgggcaa ggtggatgcc cagttcatct gcaccaccgg cgatgtgccc gtgccctgga
     2821 gcaccctggt gaccaccctg acctacggcg cccagtgctt cgccaagtac ggccccgagc
     2881 tgaaggattt ctacaagagc tgcatgcccg atggctacgt gcaggagcgc accatcacct
     2941 tcgagggcga tggcaatttc aagacccgcg ccgaggtgac cttcgagaat ggcagcgtgt
     3001 acaatcgcgt gaagctgaat ggccagggct tcaagaagga tggccacgtg ctgggcaaga
     3061 atctggagtt caatttcacc ccccactgcc tgtacatctg gggcgatcag gccaatcacg
     3121 gcctgaagag cgccttcaag atctgccacg agatcgccgg cagcaagggc gatttcatcg
     3181 tggccgatca cacccagatg aataccccca tcggcggcgg ccccgtgcac gtgcccgagt
     3241 accaccacat gagctaccac gtgaagctga gcaaggatgt gaccgatcac cgcgataata
     3301 tgagcctgac ggagaccgtg cgcgccgtgg attgccgcaa gacctacctg taaggccggc
     3361 cgcttcgagc agacatgata agatacattg atgagtttgg acaaaccaca actagaatgc
     3421 agtgaaaaaa atgctttatt tgtgaaattt gtgatgctat tgctttattt gtaaccatta
     3481 taagctgcaa taaacaagtt aacaacaaca attgcattca ttttatgttt caggttcagg
     3541 gggaggtgtg ggaggttttt taaagcaagt aaaacctcta caaatgtggt aaaatcgata
     3601 aggatcgagt atgtcgaccg atgcccttga gagccttcaa cccagtcagc tccttccggt
     3661 gggcgcgggg catgactatc gtcgccgcac ttatgactgt cttctttatc atgcaactcg
     3721 taggacaggt gccggcagcg ctcttccgct tcctcgctca ctgactcgct gcgctcggtc
     3781 gttcggctgc ggcgagcggt atcagctcac tcaaaggcgg taatacggtt atccacagaa
     3841 tcaggggata acgcaggaaa gaacatgtga gcaaaaggcc agcaaaaggc caggaaccgt
     3901 aaaaaggccg cgttgctggc gtttttccat aggctccgcc cccctgacga gcatcacaaa
     3961 aatcgacgct caagtcagag gtggcgaaac ccgacaggac tataaagata ccaggcgttt
     4021 ccccctggaa gctccctcgt gcgctctcct gttccgaccc tgccgcttac cggatacctg
     4081 tccgcctttc tcccttcggg aagcgtggcg ctttctcaat gctcacgctg taggtatctc
     4141 agttcggtgt aggtcgttcg ctccaagctg ggctgtgtgc acgaaccccc cgttcagccc
     4201 gaccgctgcg cctta
//
