>Addgene plasmid #55197 | P1-EYFP-pA (Construct 5) | addgene partial sequence | sequence record 89908 | EBV-rev 5'-GTGGTTTGTCCAAACTCATC-3'
GGTAGGTCTTGCGGCAATCCACGGCGCGCACGGTCTCCGTCAGGCTCATATTATCGCGGTGATCGGTCAC
ATCCTTGCTCAGCTTCACGTGGTAGCTCATGTGGTGGTACTCGGGCACGTGCACGGGGCCGCCGCCGATG
GGGGTATTCATCTGGGTGTGATCGGCCACGATGAAATCGCCCTTGCTGCCGGCGATCTCGTGGCAGATCT
TGAAGGCGCTCTTCAGGCCGTGATTGGCCTGATCGCCCCAGATGTACAGGCAGTGGGGGGTGAAATTGAA
CTCCAGATTCTTGCCCAGCACGTGGCCATCCTTCTTGAAGCCCTGGCCATTCAGCTTCACGCGATTGTAC
ACGCTGCCATTCTCGAAGGTCACCTCGGCGCGGGTCTTGAAATTGCCATCGCCCTCGAAGGTGATGGTGC
GCTCCTGCACGTAGCCATCGGGCATGCAGCTCTTGTAGAAATCCTTCAGCTCGGGGCCGTACTTGGCGAA
GCACTGGGCGCCGTAGGTCAGGGTGGTCACCAGGGTGCTCCAGGGCACGGGCACATCGCCGGTGGTGCAG
ATGAACTGGGCATCCACCTTGCCCACGCTGGCATCGCCGTAGCCCTTACCGCGGATGCTGAAGGTGTGGC
CATCCACATCGCCCTCCATCTCCACCACGTAGGGGATCTTGCCGTGGAACAGCAGGGCGCCGCTGCTCAT
GGTGGCGCCATGGTCAACGCGACGCTAGATAGCAGGACGAACGCCCCCACCCCCTTTTATAGCCCCCCGC
TAGCCTGAAAATATTAATAGTCGCGTGTAGCGAAGCATGGCTAGCCTG
