>Addgene plasmid #55197 | P1-EYFP-pA (Construct 5) | addgene partial sequence | sequence record 89980 | pUC-3 5'-GCCATTCGCCATTCAGGCTGCGCAACTGTT-3'
TTCGCTATTACGCCAGCCCAAGCTACCATGATAAGTAAGTAATATTAAGGTACGGGAGGTACTTGGAGCG
GCCGCAATAAAATATCTTTATTTTCATTACATCTGTGTGTTGGTTTTTTGTGTGAATCGATAGTACTAAC
ATACGCTCTCCATCAAAACAAAACGAAACAAAACAAACTAGCAAAATAGGCTGTCCCCAGTGCAAGTGCA
GGTGCCAGAACATTTCTCTATCGATAGCTAGCTGAAATATTAATGTCGCGACTATTAATATTTTCAGGCT
AGCCATGCTTCGCTACACGCGACTATTAATATTTTCAGGCTAGCCATGCTTCGCTACACGCGACTATTAA
TATTTTCAAGCTAGCCATGCTTCGCTACACGCGACTATTAATATTTTCAGGCTAGCCATGCTTCGCTAAC
GCGACTATTAATATTTTCAGGCTAGTCATGCTTCGCTACACGCGACTATTAATATTTTCAGGCTAGCCAT
GCTTCGCTACACGCGACTATTAATATTTTCAGGCTAGCCATGCTTCGCTACACGCGACTATTAATATTTT
CAGGCTAGCCATGCTTCGCTACACGCGACTATTAATATTTTCAGGCTAGCGGGGGGCTATAAAAGGGGGT
GGGGGCGTTCGTCCTGCTATCTAGCGTCGCGTTGACCATGGCGCCACCATGAGCAGCGGCGCCCTGCTGT
TCCACGGCAAGATCCCCTACGTGGTGGAGATGGAGGGCGATGTGGATGGCCACACCTTCAGCATCCGCGG
TAAGGGCTACGGCGATGCCAGCGTGGGCAAGGTGGATGCCCAGTTCATCTGCACCACCGGCGATGTGCCC
GTGCCCTGGAGCACCCTGGTGACCACCCTGACCTACG
